>Addgene plasmid #126650 | pWJB9 | addgene full sequence | sequence record 252591 | Addgene NGS Result
GGACGAAGCAGGGATTCTGCAAACCCTATGCTACTCCGTCAAGCCGTCAATTGTCTGATTCGTTACCAAT
TATGACAACTTGACGGCTACATCATTCACTTTTTCTTCACAACCGGCACGGAACTCGCTCGGGCTGGCCC
CGGTGCATTTTTTAAATACCCGCGAGAAATAGAGTTGATCGTCAAAACCAACATTGCGACCGACGGTGGC
GATAGGCATCCGGGTGGTGCTCAAAAGCAGCTTCGCCTGGCTGATACGTTGGTCCTCGCGCCAGCTTAAG
ACGCTAATCCCTAACTGCTGGCGGAAAAGATGTGACAGACGCGACGGCGACAAGCAAACATGCTGTGCGA
CGCTGGCGATATCAAAATTGCTGTCTGCCAGGTGATCGCTGATGTACTGACAAGCCTCGCGTACCCGATT
ATCCATCGGTGGATGGAGCGACTCGTTAATCGCTTCCATGCGCCGCAGTAACAATTGCTCAAGCAGATTT
ATCGCCAGCAGCTCCGAATAGCGCCCTTCCCCTTGCCCGGCGTTAATGATTTGCCCAAACAGGTCGCTGA
AATGCGGCTGGTGCGCTTCATCCGGGCGAAAGAACCCCGTATTGGCAAATATTGACGGCCAGTTAAGCCA
TTCATGCCAGTAGGCGCGCGGACGAAAGTAAACCCACTGGTGATACCATTCGCGAGCCTCCGGATGACGA
CCGTAGTGATGAATCTCTCCTGGCGGGAACAGCAAAATATCACCCGGTCGGCAAACAAATTCTCGTCCCT
GATTTTTCACCACCCCCTGACCGCGAATGGTGAGATTGAGAATATAACCTTTCATTCCCAGCGGTCGGTC
GATAAAAAAATCGAGATAACCGTTGGCCTCAATCGGCGTTAAACCCGCCACCAGATGGGCATTAAACGAG
TATCCCGGCAGCAGGGGATCATTTTGCGCTTCAGCCATACTTTTCATACTCCCGCCATTCAGAGAAGAAA
CCAATTGTCCATATTGCATCAGACATTGCCGTCACTGCGTCTTTTACTGGCTCTTCTCGCTAACCAAACC
GGTAACCCCGCTTATTAAAAGCATTCTGTAACAAAGCGGGACCAAAGCCATGACAAAAACGCGTAACAAA
AGTGTCTATAATCACGGCAGAAAAGTCCACATTGATTATTTGCACGGCGTCACACTTTGCTATGCCATAG
CATTTTTATCCATAAGATTAGCGGATCCTACCTGACGCTTTTTATCGCAACTCTCTACTGTTTCTCCATA
CCCGTTTTTTTGGGCTAGCGAATTCGAGCTCGGTACCCGGGGATCCTCTAGATGAGGAGGTTTCTAAATG
TTCCCAAAAATAATGAATGATGAAAATTTTTACCGAAAAGCGGTTGAACAGGCGGTAGCGCCGCCTGACC
CTCCTGATGATCGTCAGCGCTCCGGGTTGCGCTTCGCCCGGCGCATCAGGCTACCGCGTGCGGTGGGGTT
AGGGGGGATGTTTTTACCGGTGGCCGCCGTGTTAGTGACGCAACCTGTCTTTGGCGGCTGGTGGCTATTG
CTGGTCGGCTGGTCTTTTGTCTGGCCGCATCTGGCATGGCAGTGGGCGGCGAAAGCCCTTGATCCGCTAC
GCCAGGAAATTTACAACCTGAAAGTGGATGCGATCCTCTCCGGCATGTGGATCGCGCTGATGGGCGTCAA
TATGTTGCCTGCCGCCGCGCTGTTTATGATGATGAGCATGAATCTGATGGGCGCTGGCGGGCGGCGGCTA
TTCACTGTCGGAATGGGCCTTTTGCTGGCGTCATGTCTGGTGACGTTGCAGCTTGCCGGGCTACCCGTCG
CGATGCGAAGCTCGTCGCTGGAAGTCACGCTCTCTTTGCCCGTCATTATGTTGTATCCGCTTCTGTTCGC
CTGGGTAAGTTACCAAACGGCCATTAAATTAGCGGAACATAAGCGACGCTTGCAGGCGATGAGCTCGCGG
GATGGCATGACCGGCGTCTATAACCGACGCCACTGGGAAATTTTATTACGTAATGAATTCGATCACAGCC
GACGCCACCATCGGGAGGCGACATTGTTGATTATCGATATCGATCATTTTAAGAGCATTAACGACACCTG
GGGACATGATGTTGGGGATGAGGCTATTATCGCCCTGACGCGTCAATTACAGATAACGCTACGCGGGAGT
GATATTATCGGGCGCTTTGGCGGCGACGAATTTGCGGTGATTATGTGCGGAACGCCGGCAGACAGCGCGA
TTACCGCCATGTCGCGAGTGCATGAACGGCTAAATACCTTACGCTTGCCGGGCGCGCCGCAGGTCATGTT
ACGTATCAGCGTGGGCGTGGCGCCGTTAACGCCACAAATCGGTCATTATCGGGAATGGCTAAAGTCTGCG
GATATGGCGCTTTACAAAGCAAAGAATGCCGGACGTAACCGCACCGAAGTGGCGGCACATCATCATCATC
ATCATCATCATTGAAGCTTGGCTGTTTTGGCGGATGAGAGAAGATTTTCAGCCTGATACAGATTAAATCA
GAACGCAGAAGCGGTCTGATAAAACAGAATTTGCCTGGCGGCAGTAGCGCGGTGGTCCCACCTGACCCCA
TGCCGAACTCAGAAGTGAAACGCCGTAGCGCCGATGGTAGTGTGGGGTCTCCCCATGCGAGAGTAGGGAA
CTGCCAGGCATCAAATAAAACGAAAGGCTCAGTCGAAAGACTGGGCCTTTCGTTTTATCTGTTGTTTGTC
GGTGAACGCTCTCCTGAGTAGGACAAATCCGCCGGGAGCGGATTTGAACGTTGCGAAGCAACGGCCCGGA
GGGTGGCGGGCAGGACGCCCGCCATAAACTGCCAGGCATCAAATTAAGCAGAAGGCCATCCTGACGGATG
GCCTTTTTGCGTTTCTACAAACTCTTTTGTTTATTTTTCTAAATACATTCAAATATGTATCCGCTCATGA
GACAATAACCCTGATAAATGCTTCAATAATATTGAAAAAGGAAGAGTATGAGTATTCAACATTTCCGTGT
CGCCCTTATTCCCTTTTTTGCGGCATTTTGCCTTCCTGTTTTTGCTCACCCAGAAACGCTGGCTGCAGGT
CGACGGATCCCCGGGAATTCGTAATCATGGTCATAGCTGTTTCCTGTGTGAAATTGTTATCCGCTCACAA
TTCCACACAACATACGAGCCGGAAGCATAAAGTGTAAAGCCTGGGGTGCCTAATGAGTGAGCTAACTCAC
ATTAATTGCGTTGCGCTCACTGCCCGCTTTCCAGTCGGGAAACCTGTCGTGCCAGCTGCATTAATGAATC
GGCCAACGCGCGGGGAGAGGCGGTTTGCGTATGGGTTCGTGCGATCCGTCTGCATGATGGTGATAGCCGT
CAGCATGATTTTCGTGTCGTCGAACTTGGTGAAGGGCATTCTCGGCGGCGATCACGACGCCGGCCCTGCG
GAGCCTTCGCCGCGTGCGCGATTCATGGCGGCCGTGGAGGCCAAGGATTTCGCGCGAGTGCAAGAGCTGA
TCGAGGCGCGTGGAGCCAAGTCGGCGGCTGATTATGTCCTTGCGCAGCTCGCCGTGGCCGAAGGTCTGGA
CCGCAAGCCTGGTGCGCGCGTCGTGGTCGGGAAAGCGGCGGGCAGCATGGCAATGCCGCCTGCGGCGCTG
GGTTTTACGCCAAGGGGAGAAGCGGCATACGCCATCGAGCGGTCAGCCTATGGTGAGCCGAGGTCCAGCA
TTGCGAAGCAGTACCAGCAGGAATGGAACCGGAAGGCGGCGACCTGGTGGGCGATGGCCGGTGTGGCCGG
CATCATCGGCGCGATCCTGGCGGCGGCGGCAACCGGCTTTGTTGGGCTGGCAGTGTCGATCCGCAACCGA
GTGAAGCGCGTGCGCGACCTGTTGGTGATGGAGCCGGGTGCAGAGCCATAAGCGGCAAGAGACGAAAGCC
CGGTTTCCGGGCTTTTGTTTTGTTACGCCAAGGACGAGTTTTAGCGGCTAAAGGTGTTGACGTGCGAGAA
ATGTTTAGCTAAACTTCTCTCATGTGCTGGCGGCTGTCACCGCTATGTTCAACCAAGGCGCGGAGCAAAT
TATGGGTGTTATCCATGAAGAAACGGCTTACCGAAAGCCAGTTCCAGGAGGCGATCCAGGGGCTGGAAGT
GGGGCAGCAGACCATCGAGATAGCGCGGGGCGTCTTAGTCGATGGGAAGCCACAGGCGACGTTCGCAACG
TCGCTGGGACTGACCAGGGGCGCAGTGTCGCAAGCGGTGCATCGCGTGTGGGCCGCGTTCGAGGACAAGA
ACTTGCCCGAGGGGTACGCGCGGGTAACGGCGGTTCTGCCGGAACATCAGGCGTACATCGTCCGGAAGTG
GGAAGCGGACGCCAAGAAAAAACAGGAAACCAAACGATGAAAACTTTGGTCACGGCCAACCAGAAAGGCG
GCGTCGGCAAGACTTCGACCCTTGTGCATCTTGCCTTCGACTTTTTCGAGCGCGGCTTGCGGGTTGCCGT
GATCGACCTGGACCCCCAGGGCAATGCGTCCTACACGCTCAAGGACTTTGCTACCGGCCTGCATGCAAGC
AAGCTGTTCGGCGCTGTCCCTGCCGGCGGCTGGACCGAAACCGCACCCGCAGCCGGCGACGGCCAGGCCG
CGCGCCTCGCCCTCATCGAGTCCAACCCGGTACTGGCGAACGCCGAACGGCTGTCGCTGGACGACGCCCG
CGAGCTGTTCGGGGCGAACATCAAGGCCCTGGCGAACCAAGGCTTCGACGTGTGCCTGATCGACACGGCC
CCGACCCTTGGCGTCGGCCTGGCGGCCGCCCTCTTCGCGGCCGACTATGTGCTGTCCCCCATCGAGCTTG
AGGCGTACAGCATCCAGGGCATCAAGAAGATGGTCACGACCATTGCGAACGTGCGCCAGAAGAACGCCAA
GCTGCAATTCCTTGGCATGGTGCCCAGCAAGGTCGATGCGCGGAATCCGCGCCACGCGCGCCACCAAGCC
GAGCTGCTGGCCGCGTACCCCAAGATGATGATTCCGGCCACCGTTGGCCTGCGCAGCAGCATCGCCGATG
CCCTCGCATCCGGTGTGCCGGTCTGGAAGATCAAGAAAACGGCCGCGCGCAAGGCATCGAAAGAGGTTCG
CGCCCTGGCTGATTACGTGTTCACGAAGATGGAGATTTCCCAATGACTGCGGCTCAAGCCAAGACCACCA
AGAAAAACACCGCTGCGGCCGCTCAGGAAGCCGCAGGCGCGGCGCAGCCGTCCGGCCTGGGGTTGGATAG
CATCGGCGACCTGTCGAGCCTCCTGGACGCTCCTGCGGCGTCTCAGGGCGGTTCCGGCCCTATCGAGCTG
GACCTGGACCTGATCGACGAAGATCCGCATCAGCCGCGGACGGCCGACAACCCCGGCTTTTCCCCGGAGA
GCATCGCGGAAATCGGTGCCACGATCAAAGAGCGCGGGGTGAAGTCACCCATTTCGGTGCGCGAGAACCA
GGAGCAGCCGGGCCGCTATATCATCAATCACGGCGCCCGCCGCTACCGTGGCTCGAAGTGGGCCGGCAAG
AAGTCCATCCCGGCGTTCATCGACAACGACTACAACGAAGCCGACCAGGTTATCGAGAACCTGCAACGCA
ACGAGCTGACCCCGCGCGAAATTGCCGACTTCATTGGCCGCGAGCTGGCGAAGGGCAAGAAGAAAGGCGA
TATCGCCAAGGAAATCGGCAAGTCGCCGGCGTTCATCACCCAGCACGTCACGCTGCTGGACCTGCCGGAG
AAGATCGCCGATGCGTTCAACACCGGCCGCGTGCGCGACGTGACCGTGGTGAACGAGCTGGTGACGGCCT
TCAAGAAGCGCCCGGAGGAAGTCGAGGCGTGGCTTGACGACGACACCCAGGAAATCACGCGCGGCACGGT
CAAGCTGCTGCGCGAGTTCCTGGACGAGAAGGGCCGCGATCCCAACACCGTCGATGCCTTCAACGGCCAG
ACTGATGCCGAGCGTGACGCGGAGGCCGGCGACGGCCAGGACGGCGAGGACGGCGACCAGGACGGTAAGG
ACGCCAAGGAAAAGGGCGCGAAGGAGCCGGACCCGGACAAGCTGAAAAAGGCCATCGTCCAGGTCGAGCA
CGACGAGCGCCCTGCCCGCCTTATCCTCAACCGTCGGCCGCCGGCGGAAGGCTATGCCTGGTTGAAGTAC
GAGGACGACGGCCAGGAGTTCGAGGCGAACCTTGCCGACGTGAAACTGGTCGCGCTCATCGAGGGCTGAT
CCCCAAAGACAGCGGCGCGGGCCACCCGCGCCGCACAGACAACGGTTCCGCTACAAGGAGGACCGAAGAA
TGAATCCGATGCTGTTCTACATCGCGGGAGGCGTAGGCGCGGCGTTGCTGCTGGTTTCCGCGATCATGCT
GTTCAAGCTGCGCGAGCCGAAGAAGGAACACCGACCGCAGCGCAAGGCGGCGGCCCCGACGCCGCAGCCG
GTCGATAACGAGCTGCTGCGCACCTTTCGCCGGCCGTCGCAGGCCAGCCAACCCGAGCCATCCACGACGC
CGCCGGCGCGGCGCACTGCCCCGCCGAGCAGCGAACAATCCAGAGGGAATGACGGCGATTTCGTCACGTC
GGCCCTGGTGGCCGGGGCGACCAACAGCACCATGCTGGGCTACCTGGCCGGCGGCTCGCTGACCGGGGCC
ATGCTGGGCGATGCGCTGCGGCCGGATACGCCGTCTGCGGCGTTCGCGGACCCCTCGCCGTGCTTCGGCA
GCAGCGACACGGACAGCGGCTGGACCGATACCGGCAGCTCTTGCGATTTCAGTTCGTCCGACACCGATAC
GAACAACTGGTGAGGGCGGACCATGACTGACGAACAAAAGAAACGGCTCCTGATGTTGCAAGCTATCCGG
CGCAGCATCCAGGCAATGCGCAGGGGTGTTTCGGGGCCGGATAGTTTCAAGGGCTGGTTGACCGGCATCG
GCATCATCGCGGCGGGGTTCCTGGTTGGCGAGCTGCTGCCATCCCCTGCCCCCGGCGTCGGCCTGGTTGT
GCCAGGGGCCTGCATTGCCGGCTTCGTCGTCGGCTGCTGGCTCAACAGGAAAGGCCGCTCATGGCCGACA
GCCATTTACGACCAATTGGCCCGTTACCAGCCGCTCAACGAGCGGGCGTACCGCGACCTGCAAGAGACGG
TGAAGGAACGCGGCCTCGACTGCGATGCGGTCATGGAGTGGACCTACATCGAGCAGGCCGAGTTCATGCC
CCTGGTGCCCACCAGGGAGGACCTAGCGCGCGACAAGTTCCTGACCGCGACGCGGGCCGATAGGGCCGAG
GACGATGCGCGTGCGCGCTTCGTCGTGCTCCATCCCAAGAAGCGCGGCCCCGACGCATGAAGAAGCCCGA
CGCCCGCTAATCCCCTTCCCGCTGACCCTTTGCCCCCGCCGACCGTGCGGGGCTTTTTTTGCCTGCCCTT
CAGCCGCTAAAAAACCTGCCGTTAAGTCGAGAACTGTTCAGCTAAACTCTTGCGCTGATAAGGTAGGTAA
GAGTATTATTATTCTTACCAATTACCGGAGCCAACATGGAACTGAACAAAGAGACGCGCGACCGCATTTT
TGCGGCTGCGGACGAGCTGTTCGAGCAAGGCGACCGGGAGAACTTCCCGACCGTGGATGCAGTGCGTAAG
GCCGCCCGCGTCAACATGAACGACGCCAGCGCCGGCATGCGCGAATGGCGACGCCAGCGCACGGCGCAGG
CCGCCCCGCTGGCAGTCCAGGTGCCGGACGCGGTGCAGCAGGCCGGCAACCAGGCCGTGGCCGCCCTCTG
GCAAGCCGCCCAGGCCCTTGCCAATGAATCGTTGCAGGCAGCGCAAGCCGGCTGGGATCGTGAGCGCAAC
GAGTTGGAAGCCGTGCGCGGGGAGCTGGCCGACGCCTTCGAGGCGCAGGCCCGCGAGCTGGAAGAAGCCC
AGGCGCGCGTTACATTGCTAGAGCAGCAGGCCGCCGAGGCGGCCGAGCTGGCCGCACGCCAGCGGCAAGC
CCTGGCCGAAGCACGCACCGCCCTGGCAGGAGCCGAGCAGCGGGCCGCGCTGGCGACGCAGCGGGCCGAC
GAGGTGGAGCGTCGAGCGCAGGAGCTGCGCGCCGAGCTGGACTACGCTCACCAGGACGCCCGCGCATTCA
AAGAAGAGAGCCGCAAGACCCTGGACGCGGCCAACCAGGAAATGCAGGCGCTTCGCGGCGAGCGCGACGC
CACCAGGCGCGAAGCGGAGAGTTTGCGCACGGAGTTGGCAGCGGTGAAAGCGAAGGCGCAGGCCGACGCC
GAGGCCCACCAGGAGCAAAGGAAGTTGGCGGCGCAAGAGGCGGCCAGGCAGGCCGAGCGCTTTACGACGG
TGCAAGCCGAGCGTGACGAAGCGCGGCAAGAGGCAAAGGCAGCCCAAGAAGAGGCCGCTATGTTGAGGGG
TCGGCTAGACGCGGAAACGAGTGGGAGGAAACACAAAGCGGGAGGAAAGTAACTGATAAATCGAACGCAG
TTCACTAAAATAGATGGAACAACCTTGACGCGCCCGGCTCTAGGGAAAGCCGGCCTCGAACTGCCGAGGT
CGGCTTTTTTTTAGCCGGCAAGCGACCAGGACACGTTTAACACCAGAGGCAACCGTCAGGAGTCACCCAA
TGAAACACCGCCTCCTGGTCATGAATGGGCAAAGAATTGTCCAGACCGAGAACCAAGGCGCATGGACGAA
CCAGAAGGTAGATAAAGCCGGGGCCCTGAAACCTGGCATTTACAACATCTATATGGCCCAAAAGGCCGAT
AAGTCGCAGCGCCACGACGGCAGCATCGTCCACGCAGATAGCGGCAGCATTTACCAACAGGTGGGGAAGA
ACTTTGTAATGCACGCCCGGTCAGATTTCGATAAAGTACCTGAAATCGGGAGTGCGAAAAGCATCACCTA
TGACGCAAGTGGCAAGGCACAGGTAAGTGCCGAAAGCGTCAAGTTGAGTCGCGGGCGCACTCGTTAGAGT
TTTAGCGGCTAAAAAGGGAGGCGTCTTGAGCAGCTACAGCAGAGCCGAGCGCGCACCGTGGGGAGACTTC
CCGAAGGTGGTTCGCAACGGCGACCTTGGTTCTTTGACCAACGAGCCTGAATACCAGGCTGCGAAGCAGG
GCGACGCGGAAGCGGCGCTTAATTTGGTCGAGCGCCTGATTTCGGACGACACTGTTGCCCAGCTCAAGAC
GCTGATCGGCGACGACAAGCCCCGCATCGTTCCAGTCCTCGCCGTCGAGGCGGCGGGGAACAACAAGATT
CCGGCCATGATGGCGGTCGTTCTGGCCGACCGCCTTGGCCTTGAGGTCGAAACGGACATTGTGCAGCGGG
AGAAGGTCGCCCGAACCGGAGCCGGTTCAGATCATCGCCTGGCGTTCAACCCGACTTTCGAGGGGGAGGT
GATCCCCGGCCAGAAGTACATCGTTGTCGATGACACGCTGACGATGGGCGGCACCATTGCCTCATTACGC
GGCTACATCGAGAACAACGGCGGCAAGGTCATGGCGGCGTCCGTCATGACCGCCCATGAAGGCGCGCTTG
ACCTGGCGGTCAAGCCGAAGATGCTTGCGGGCATCAATGAGAAACACGGTCCAGCAATGGACGCATTTTG
GAAGGAAACCTTTGGCTATGGCATCGACCGACTCACCCAAGGAGAAGCCGGACACCTCCGCGCTGCCCCG
TCCGTTGACGCAATCCGAGATCGCATCGCTGCGGCTCGAAATGAAGCAGTCAATCGAGTGGGGGCAAGCC
GAACTGCGACGACGGCGCGAGCAGGGCAACAGCAGTCCCCGGCAGTAAAGCAGTCCAGCGGCAACAGCGG
CGAGGATTTGCTACAGGCGGCCCAGGAGGCCGAGACGGAACAGCAGGCCCTCTTAGAATCCGCGCCCATC
GAGCAGACCTACCAGCAGACCCTTGCGCTCTACGTGCAGGCAAAGCATGACCAGGTGGAGCGCATCGAGG
ACCGCCTAGAACAGCTCGTAGACCGTCAGCAGGCGCGTTTGCAGCAGCTACAGTCCAATGCCCCCGGCTT
GCTGTCCCTGCCGCGTACAAAGGCCGCCTGGCAGCAGCAGCAGGCCCAACAGCAAGCCCGCTTGCAGACC
CTGCACACGCGGCTGGACATGGTGCGCGAAATCAAGGAAGGCATGGGCATTCACGCGCCCAAGATCGAGG
AACTGGCGACGCGCAAGATGCGCGCGGAGCATCCCGAGCTGGCCGGCGACTGGGATTCGATGCGTGAAGC
AGCCCGACGGCACCAGGCCCTGATGCGCAAGCAGGAGCAGGAGAAGAAACAGGCCCAGGAGCGCGAGCGC
GGGCGCAGTCAGAGCTTGGGCCTGTCAAACAAGCCCAGCTAACGCAAAAACAAAGCCCGGCAACGCCGGG
CTTTTTCATCTGCGCCTCTGCGATTCATAACGAGGCCCACACCACCAGGGCGGCCGCGAACAACACCATG
CCGCCGGCGATCATGTTCATCATCGCCACGCGCCGCGCGTCCGCGACCTTGGCCGCGAGCTGGCGGCCAA
GGCCGTCGTCGATTTCCCTGCGGATCGCTTCGGCCGCCTGCGCGGCGCTGTCCTTCATTACCTTCGCCAT
TGCGTCCTTGCTGGCCGCCAGGGCCGCGTTCAGCATCCGCTCCGCTTTGGCCTTGGCGTCCTCGCCCCAA
CGATGGGCGATCCCTTCCAGCTCTTCCTTGAACGCGGCAAGGATTTCCTCTTGCTTGGCCGCACTGTCGG
CCATGAGCCGGGCGTTGATGGTATGCAGGATCAGCACCGGGTCGTCGCGGCCGACGGCGATGCCGTGCTT
GGCCGCAATCTCCCGGATCAGCTCTTCAATCTGGTCGCTCATAGCACGGCCGCCGCGTCGAGCTGTTCAA
ACAGGCCGCGCCGCACGATCTTGAGGCGTTGCCGCGTCATGATCGTGAGCGATTCATCGGCCAGCGCCTG
GTCGAACGTCAGCCGCTCTTGCAGCATGTCGCTGAAATCGCGGCCGTAGGTTTCTTCCTTGAGGGCCGGA
ATCTGGATGATGGACGACACGCGGGCCTTGTTGGCCGTGTACGCCTTCATCTGCTCAAAGCTCTTGCCCT
CATGCTCGATAGGCCCCCAATACGGGTTCAGCCAGACCACGAAAAGCGCTTCGGCCGGGAACTGGCTGGC
GAGCTGGGCGAAGCCGCTCACCGTGTCCAGGAGAGCCTGGCCGCCGGTGACGACGGTATGGATGACCAGC
TCATGCCCCATTTCTTGCAGCAGAGCCGGCACCTGGTTGCTGATGAGGTAATGCGACAGAGGCACGAACG
AGCTGGCACCGTTGTCGATCACCACGTCATCCTTGGTCGGCGCAATCAGCTCGACCAGGGTGTCGAAGTT
GCGCGAGTTAATTTCGTCGCCGGCCATGATGTTCAGCCGGCGGACGTTCAGGGCCTTGTAGCCCTCGAAC
GTCGCGTTCACCGGGTCGGTGTCGATGCACAAGGGTGTCTGCCCCTTGTCCATCTTGTACTGCGCAATGA
TCGCGGCGATGGCCGACTTGCCGACCCCGCCCTTGCCCTGCAAAACCATGTGAATTTTCGCCATTACAGT
AGATCCTTTTTGTCCGGTGTTGGGTTGAAGGTGAAGCCGGTCGGGGCCGCAGCGGGGGCCGGCTTTTCAG
CCTTGCCCCCCTGCTTCGGCCGCCGTGGCTCCGGCGTCTTGGGTGCCGGCGCGGGTTCCGCAGCCTTGGC
CTGCGGTGCGGGCACATCGGCGGGCTTGGCCTTGATGTGCCGCCTGGCGTGCGAGCGGAACGTCTCGTAG
GAGAACTTGACCTTCCCCGTTTCCCGCATGTGCTCCCAAATGGTGACGAGCGCATAGCCGGACGCTAACG
CCGCCTCGACATCCGCCCTCACCGCCAGGAACGCAACCGCAGCCTCATCACGCCGGCGCTTCTTGGCCGC
GCGGGATTCAACCCACTCGGCCAGCTCGTCGGTGTAGCTCTTTGGCATCGTCTCTCGCCTGTCCCCTCAG
TTCAGTAATTTCCTGCATTTGCCTGTTTCCAGTCGGTAGATATTCCACAAAACAGCAGGGAAGCAGCGCT
TTTCCGCTGCATAACCCTGCTTCGGGGTCATTATAGCGATTTTTTCGGTATATCCATCCTTTTTCGCACG
ATATACAGGATTTTGCCAAAGGGTTCGTGTAGACTTTCCTTGGTGTATCCAACGGCGTCAGCCGGGCAGG
ATAGGTGAAGTAGGCCCACCCGCGAGCGGGTGTTCCTTCTTCACTGTCCCTTATTCGCACCTGGCGGTGC
TCAACGGGAATCCTGCTCTGCGAGGCTGGCCGGCTACCGCCGGCGTAACAGATGAGGGCAAGCGGATGGC
TGATGAAACCAAGCCAACCAGGAAGGGCAGCCCACCTATCAAGGTGTACTGCCTTCCAGACGAACGAAGA
GCGATTGAGGAAAAGGCGGCGGCGGCCGGCATGAGCCTGTCGGCCTACCTGCTGGCCGTCGGCCAGGGCT
ACAAAATCACGGGCGTCGTGGACTATGAGCACGTCCGCGAGCTGGCCCGCATCAATGGCGACCTGGGCCG
CCTGGGCGGCCTGCTGAAACTCTGGCTCACCGACGACCCGCGCACGGCGCGGTTCGGTGATGCCACGATC
CTCGCCCTGCTGGCGAAGATCGAAGAGAAGCAGGACGAGCTTGGCAAGGTCATGATGGGCGTGGTCCGCC
CGAGGGCAGAGCCATGACTTTTTTAGCCGCTAAAACGGCCGGGGGGTGCGCGTGATTGCCAAGCACGTCC
CCATGCGCTCCATCAAGAAGAGCGACTTCGCGGAGCTGGTGAAGTACATCACCGACGAGCAAGGCAAGAC
CGAGCGCTCTTCTTCAATCGCTGCCGTCAGACGGTCAGGGAACGCCGACAGGCCCCGCTCCGCGTAGTTC
GGAGCAGGACGCCGCACGGCGTCCACATGGATCATCCACCCACTTCCCAGGCCCGCGAGGGCCTGGTTGA
TGCGGGCGGACACTACTTCGCGCTGCTGGTCGGTGCTGCTTGCGTTGTCATCGCCCTTGTACAGCCAGGC
AGCCATAAAGCTGCCGTTCTTGCCCACGATTACGCCGTCATCGACGACAGCGGCGTAGTTGAGCAGATCG
GCCAGGCCGGCGTCCTTGGAACGATGCTTTTTCAGTTTCAGTTCGGCATCGACCGCGCGGATGCGGGCAA
AGAGGATGAACAACAGAAGCGCGCCGAGGCCCGCGATTGCAATCGCAATTGCTTGGATCATCGGTATTGC
TTCCCTTGGCTATTGGTGTTCTCGCGGAACGGGGTCGAGCGGGCCGGGTAATACGGCTTGTACCGGCGGT
GACGCAGGTACACGAACCGCATCTTCGGATCGGCCTTCGCCATGATTCGGAACGCATAGAGCGCCCCGAA
CCACAGGATCAGACCGACCACGGTGGCCCGCAGCTCTTGGGCGCTGAAAATCAGCGCAAACGCCATCAGG
CCCGAGAACATCACCAGTTCACGATCACCACCCATGAACAGGTTTTCTCGGTTGCCTGCGCGACGGATGG
GGATCGTGCGCAGAGCCATGATTAGGCGAGCCGTCCAGCCGCTACCGCACGCACGGCATCCGCCGCCGCG
ACTTGCACCTGGTGCAGCGCCCCGTTGCCGAGGGCCGCGATTTCGGC
[234 nt withheld, positions 13628-13861]
GGCCATCGCCGGATGCGCGGATAACGCGAGAGCGAGAACGAAGAACACGGCAAGGTAGAACAAAATGCCG
CGATTCATGGTCAGACGGAACGGAACAGCCGTTGTCATTGGAAATACTCCTTACAGGGTTTTGGTGATGT
ACTGGCCGTTCTCGTAACCAAGAACTTCGAGAATTTCTTGCACTCGACGGCCGCTAGGGGTCCTGGCGAT
ATGGACGACCACATGAACCGCCTCGCCAATCAGCGGCTCAATGGGTTTCGGTGAATCCGGGTGCATGCTG
ATAAGCATGGCGAGCCGGCTCAGGCCCGCTTTGGGGTTGTTTGCGTGCAGGGTGGCGGCACCTCCTTCAT
GCCCGGTGTTCCAGGCCATCAACAGATCAAGGGCTTCGGGGCCACGTACCTCACCGACCAGGATGCGGTC
GGGGCGCATACGCAGCGTTGTCTTGAGCAGCAGCGTCATCGAGACGTCGATGCTGGTGTGGTATTGGACG
GCGTTCTCTGCGGCGCACTGGATTTCGCCGGTGTCCTCGATGATGACGACGCGCTCAGACGGGTTGAAGG
CGACCATTTCATTGATGATCGCGTTGACGAGCGTGGTCTTGCCCGAGCCAGTACCGCCAATGACGAGGAT
GTTTCGATGCGCCGCGACGGCGCTTTTAATGACCTCGTATTGCTCGCGGGTCATGATGCCCGCCTCGACG
TACTGTTCCAGCGTGAAGATGGCGACCGCGCGCTTGCGGATCGCAAAGGTTGGCGCGGCCACGACCGGCG
GCAATTGGCCGGCAAAGCGGCTGCCATCCAAGGGGAACTCGCCTTCCAGGATGGGCGAATGCCGCGTGAC
CTCTTTGCCGTGGAATCCGGCCACCGTTTCTATAATCGCCTGCGACTGGCTGGGCCGCATGTCGCAGATG
TACCGCATCGGCTCGCCAAGGCGTTCGTGCCACACCTTGCCGTCCGCGTTGAGCATGACTTCAACGGTTT
TCGGGTCGTTGAGCGCGGCCAACAGGTCCGCACCCATGTCGCGTTCCAGCTTGCGCTTGGCCCGCTCCTT
GATGGTCTGAAACTCTTCTTTCCCGCTCACTTTTCAGTAACCCCTACGCAACAAATCATTAGCAACATTA
TCGCACAGGCAAACGATATACCGAAAGTGTTTAGCCTGCAAGACAAACAGCTAATCGAACCGCACGACGT
AGGGGTTCTGATAGAAAACAACTGTCAAAGCGCACCCGCCCGATGCCATTCGCGGCACGGCTTCCGTTGA
GGATGTCGATATGATGCGCGAGCCGACGGCCCGCAGAGAAGGGGCCGTTTTAGCGGCTAAAGAAGGAAGT
GCAAGCCCTAACCCTTGGCGTCAGAGCCTTCCACGCAGCTTTTTTCGGGTGTCGTCGCCCCATTTCTTTA
CGATAAACGCCTTATGTGACGGCAAAACCACACTGATGCGTTCGTATCCGGGCGGCACGCTGCTCTTGAA
AGGATGACCCGCAATCTCCGCGAGTGCCTCGCGGTCAAGGTCGGTGGACTCCAGGAGAAGAGGTAGGGGA
GTTTCCAGGGCGTCGGCAATGGCCTCCATCACCTTCAACGAGGGGTTGGCCTTACCGTTGGTTAAGTCTG
ATAAAAACGAAATTGAAACCCCTGCCCTCTCCGACAGCTCATGTTTCGTCATGCCCCGCTCATCGAGCAG
ACGAAGGATGTTGGTGAAAAATATCTGGTTGTACACAGCGGAAGCCGCCCCTCGCACCTTTGGTCGCGGC
CCGCAAAATTTTAGCCGCTAAAGTTCTTGACAGCGGAACCAATGTTTAGCTAAACTAGAGTCTCCTTTCT
CAAGGAGACTTTCGATATGAGCCATAATCAGTTCCAGTTTATCGGTAATCTTACCCGTGACACCGAGGTA
CGTCATGGCAATTCTAACAAGCCGCAAGCAATTTTCGATATAGCGGTTAATGAAGAGTGGCGCAACGATG
CCGGCGACAAGCAGGAGCGCACCGACTTCTTCCGCATCAAGTGTTTTGGCTCTCAGGCCGAGGCCCACGG
CAAGTATTTGGGCAAGGGGTCGCTGGTATTCGTGCAGGGCAAGATTCGGAATACCAAGTACGAGAAGGAC
GGCCAGACGGTCTACGGGACCGACTTCATTGCCGATAAGGTGGATTATCTGGACACCAAGGCACCAGGCG
GGTCAAATCAGGAATAAGGGCACATTGCCCCGGCGTGAGTCGGGGCAATCCCGCAAGGAGGGTGAATGAA
TCGGACGTTTGACCGGAAGGCATACAGGCAAGAACTGATCGACGCGGGGTTTTCCGCCGAGGATGCCGAA
ACCATCGCAAGCCGCACCGTCATGCGTGCGCCCCGCGAAACCTTCCAGTCCGTCGGCTCGATGGTCCAGC
AAGCTACGGCCAAGATCGAGCGCGACAGCGTGCAACTGGCTCCCCCTGCCCTGCCCGCGCCATCGGCCGC
CGTGGAGCGTTCGCGTCGTCTCGAACAGGAGGCGGCAGGTTTGGCGAAGTCGATGACCATCGACACGCGA
GGAACTATGACGACCAAGAAGCGAAAAACCGCCGGCGAGGACCTGGCAAAACAGGTCAGCGAGGCCAAGC
AGGCCGCGTTGCTGAAACACACGAAGCAGCAGATCAAGGAAATGCAGCTTTCCTTGTTCGATATTGCGCC
GTGGCCGGACACGATGCGAGCGATGCCAAACGACACGGCCCGCTCTGCCCTGTTCACCACGCGCAACAAG
AAAATCCCGCGCGAGGCGCTGCAAAACAAGGTCATTTTCCACGTCAACAAGGACGTGAAGATCACCTACA
CCGGCGTCGAGCTGCGGGCCGACGATGACGAACTGGTGTGGCAGCAGGTGTTGGAGTACGCGAAGCGCAC
CCCTATCGGCGAGCCGATCACCTTCACGTTCTACGAGCTTTGCCAGGACCTGGGCTGGTCGATCAATGGC
CGGTATTACACGAAGGCCGAGGAATGCCTGTCGCGCCTACAGGCGACGGCGATGGGCTTCACGTCCGACC
GCGTTGGGCACCTGGAATCGGTGTCGCTGCTGCACCGCTTCCGCGTCCTGGACCGTGGCAAGAAAACGTC
CCGTTGCCAGGTCCTGATCGACGAGGAAATCGTCGTGCTGTTTGCTGGCGACCACTACACGAAATTCATA
TGGGAGAAGTACCGCAAGCTGTCGCCGACGGCCCGACGGATGTTCGACTATTTCAGCTCGCACCGGGAGC
CGTACCCGCTCAAGCTGGAAACCTTCCGCCTCATGTGCGGATCGGATTCCACCCGCGTGAAGAAGTGGCG
CGAGCAGGTCGGCGAAGCCTGCGAAGAGTTGCGAGGCAGCGGCCTGGTGGAACACGCCTGGGTCAATGAT
GACCTGGTGCATTGCAAACGCTAGGGCCTTGTGGGGTCAGTTCCGGCTGGGGGTTCAGCAGCCAGCGCTT
TACTGGCATTTCAGGAACAAGCGGGCACTGCTCGACGCACTTGCTTCGCTCAGTATCGCTCGGGACGCAC
GGCGCGCTCTACGAACTGCCGATAAACAGAGGATTAAAATTGACAATTGTGATTAAGGCTCAGATTCGAC
GGCTTGGAGCGGCCGACGTGCAGGATTTCCGCGAGATCCGATTGTCGGCCCTGAAGAAAGCTCCAGAGAT
GTTCGGGTCCGTTTACGAGCACGAGGAGAAAAAGCCCATGGAGGCGTTCGCTGAACGGTTGCGAGATGCC
GTGGCATTCGGCGCCTACATCGACGGCGAGATCATTGGGCTGTCGGTCTTCAAACAGGAGGACGGCCCCA
AGGACGCTCACAAGGCGCATCTGTCCGGCGTTTTCGTGGAGCCCGAACAGCGAGGCCGAGGGGTCGCCGG
TATGCTGCTGCGGGCGTTGCCGGCGGGTTTATTGCTCGTGATGATCGTCCGACAGATTCCAACGGGAATC
TGGTGGATGCGCATCTTCATCCTCGGCGCACTTAATATTTCGCTATTCTGGAGCTTGTTGTTTATTTCGG
TCTACCGCCTGCCGGGCGGGGTCGCGGCGACGGTAGGCGCTGTGCAGCCGCTGATGGTCGTGTTCATCTC
TGCCGCTCTGCTAGGTAGCCCGATACGATTGATGGCGGTCCTGGGGGCTATTTGCGGAACTGCGGGCGTG
GCGCTGTTGGTGTTGACACCAAACGCAGCGCTAGATCCTGTCGGCGTCGCAGCGGGCCTGGCGGGGGCGG
TTTCCATGGCGTTCGGAACCGTGCTGACCCGCAAGTGGCAACCTCCCGTGCCTCTGCTCACCTTTACCGC
CTGGCAACTGGCGGCCGGAGGACTTCTGCTCGTTCCAGTAGCTTTAGTGTTTGATCCGCCAATCCCGATG
CCTACAGGAACCAATGTTCTCGGCCTGGCGTGGCTCGGCCTGATCGGAGCGGGTTTAACCTACTTCCTTT
GGTTCCGGGGGATCTCGCGACTCGAACCTACAGTTGTTTCCTTACTGGGCTTTCTCAGCCCGGGGACCGC
CGTGTTGCTAGGATGGTTGTTCTTGGATCAGACGCTGAGTGCGCTTCAAATCATCGGCGTCCTGCTCGTG
ATCGGGAGTATCTGGCTGGGCCAACGTTCCAACCGCACTCTAGGGCGCGTATAGCTTGCCGGAAGTCGCC
TTGACCCGCATGGCATAGGCCTATCGTTTCCACGATCAGCGATCGGCTCGTTGCCCTGCGCCGCTCCAAA
GCCCGCGACGCAGCGCCGGCAGGCAGAGCAAGTAGAGGGCAGCGCCTGCAATCCATGCCCACCCGTTCCA
CGTTGTTATAGAAGCCGCATAGATCGCCGTGAAGAGGAGGGGTCCGACGATCGAGGTCAGGCTGGTGAGC
GCCGCCAGTGAGCCTTGCAGCTGCCCCTGACGTTCCTCATCCACCTGCCTGGACAACATTGCTTGCAGCG
CCGGCATTCCGATGCCACCCGAAGCAAGCAGGACCATGATCGGGAACGCCATCCATCCCCGTGTCGCGAA
GGCAAGCAGGATGTAGCCTGTGCCGTCGGCAATCATTCCGAGCATGAGTGCCCGCCTTTCGCCGAGCCGG
GCGGCTACAGGGCCGGTGATCATTGCCTGGGCGAGTGAATGCAGAATGCCAAATGCGGCAAGCGAAATGC
CGATCGTGGTCGCGTCCCAGTGAAAGCGATCCTCGCCGAAAATGACCCAAAGCGCGGCCGGCACCTGTCC
GACAAGTTGCATGATGAAGAAGACCGCCATCAGGGCGGCGACGACGGTCATGCCCCGGGCCCACCGGAAC
GAAGCGAGCGGGTTGAGAGCCTCCCGGCGTAACGGCCGGCGTTCGCCTTTGTGCGACTCCGGCAAAAGGA
AACAGCCCGTCAGGAAATTGAGGCCGTTCAAGGCTGCCGCGGCGAAGAACGGAGCGTGGGGGGAGAAACC
GCCCATCAGCCCACCGAGCACAGGTCCCGCGACCATCCCGAACCCGAAACAGGCGCTCATGAAGCCGAAG
TGCCGCGCGCGCTCATCGCCATCAGTGATATCGGCAATATAAGCGCCGGCTACCGCCCCAGTCGCCCCGG
TGATGCCGGCCACGATCCGCCCGATATAGAGAACCCAAAGGAAAGGCGCTGTCGCCATGATGGCGTAGTC
GACAGTGGCGCCGGCCAGCGAGACGAGCAAGATTGGCCGCCGCCCGAAACGATCCGACAGCGCGCCCAGC
ACAGGTGCGCAGGCAAATTGCACCAACGCATACAGCGCCAGCAGAATGCCATAGTGGGCGGTGACGTCGT
TCGAGTGAACCAGATCGCGCAGGAGGCCCGGCAGCACCGGCATAATCAGGCCGATGCCGACAGCGTCGAG
CGCGACAGTGCTCAGAATTACGATCAGGGGTATGTTGGGTTTCACGTCTGGCCTCCGGACCAGCCTCCGC
TGGTCCGATTGAACGCGCGGATTCTTTATCACTGATAAGTTGGTGGACATATTATGTTTATCAGTGATAA
AGTGTCAAGCATGACAAAGTTGCAGCCGAATACAGTGATCCGTGCCGCCCTGGACCTGTTGAACGAGGTC
GGCGTAGACGGTCTGACGACACGCAAACTGGCGGAACGGTTGGGGGTTCAGCAGCCGGCGCTTTACTGGC
ACTTCAGGAACAAGCGGGCGCTGCTCGACGCACTGGCCGAAGCCATGCTGGCGGAGAATCATACGCATTC
GGTGCCGAGAGCCGACGACGACTGGCGCTCATTTCTGATCGGGAATGCCCGCAGCTTCAGGCAGGCGCTG
CTCGCCTACCGCGATGGCGCGCGCATCCATGCCGGCACGCGACCGGGCGCACCGCAGATGGAAACGGCCG
ACGCGCAGCTTCGCTTCCTCTGCGAGGCGGGTTTTTCGGCCGGGGACGCCGTCAATGCGCTGATGACAAT
CAGCTACTTCACTGTTGGGGCCGTGCTTGAGGAGCAGGCCGGCGACAGCGATGCCGGCGAGCGCGGCGGC
ACCGTTGAACAGGCTCCGCTCTCGCCGCTGTTGCGGGCCGCGATAGACGCCTTCGACGAAGCCGGTCCGG
ACGCAGCGTTCGAGCAGGGACTCGCGGTGATTGTCGATGGATTGGCGAAAAGGAGGCTCGTTGTCAGGAA
CGTTGAAGGACCGAGAAAGGGTGACGATTGATCAGGACCGCTGCCGGAGCGCAACCCACTCACTACAGCA
GAGCCATGTAGACAACATCCCCTCCCCCTTTCCACCGCGTCAGACGCCCGTAGCAGCCCGCTACGGGCTT
TTTCATGCCCTGCCCTAGCGTCCAAGCCTCACGGCCGCGCTCGGCCTCTCTGGCGGCCTTCTGGCGCTCC
TGCTGCGGCGTCCGCTCGTGGGCCGTGGCGCGGGTCCGCGCGCCGGCCTCGTGCGCCTGGCGCTCGCGGG
CGAGGTCCAGGGCGGCCGTCTTCACGTTCTGCCTTGCGCAGATGAGATAGATCTTGGCAGTCACAGCATG
CGCATATCCATGCTTCGACCATGCGCTCACAAAGTAGGTGAATGCGCAATGTAGTACCCACATCGTCATC
GCTTTCCACTGCTCTCGCGAATAAAGATGGAAAATCAATCTCATGGTAATAGTCCATGAAAATCCTTGTA
TTCATAAATCCTCCAGGTAGCTATATGCAAATTGAAACAAAAGAGATGGTGATCTTTCTAAGAGATGATG
GAATCTCCCTTCAGTATCCCGATGGTCAATGCGCTGGATATGGGATAGATGGGAATATGCTGATTTTTAT
GGGACAGAGTTGCGAACTGTTCCCAACTAAAATCATTTTGCACGATCAGCGCACTACGAACTTTACCCAC
AAATAGTCAGGTAATGAATCCTGATATAAAGACAGGTTGATAAATCAGTCTTCTACGCGCATCGCACGCG
CACACCGTAGAAAGTCTTTCAGTTGTGAGCCTGGGCAAACCGTTAACTTTCGGCGGCTTTGCTGTGCGAC
AGGCTCACGTCTAAAAGGAAATAAATCATGGGTCATAAAATTATCACGTTGTCCGGCGCGGCGACGGATG
TTCTGTATGCGCTGTTTTTCCGTGGCGCGTTGCTGTCTGGTGATCTGCCTTCTAAATCTGGCACAGCCGA
ATTGCGCGAGCTTGGTTTTGCTGAAACCAGACACACAGCAACTGAATACCAGAAAGAAAATCACTTTACC
TTTCTGACATCAGAAGGGCAGAAATTTGCCGTTGAACACCTGGTCAATACGCGTTTTGGTGAGCAGCAAT
ATTGCGCTTCGATGACGCTTGGCGTTGAGATTGATACCTCTGCTGCACAAAAGGCAATCGACGAGCTGGA
CCAGCGCATTCGTGACACCGTCTCCTTCGAACTTATTCGCAATGGAGTGTCATTCATCAAGGACGCCGCT
ATCGCAAATGGTGCTATCCACGCAGCGGCAATCGAAACACCTCAGCCGGTGACCAATATCTACAACATCA
GCCTTGGTATCCAGCGTGATGAGCCAGCGCAGAACAAGGTAACCGTCAGTGCCGATAAGTTCAAAGTTAA
ACCTGGTGTTGATACCAACATTGAAACGTTGATCGAAAACGCGCTGAAAAACGCTGCTGAATGTGCGGCG
CTGGATGTCACAAAGCAAATGGCAGCAGACAAGAAAGCGATGGATGAACTGGCTTCCTATGTCCGCACGG
CCATCATGATGGAATGTTTCCCCGGTGGTGTTATCTGGCAGCAGTGCCGTCGATAGTATGCAATTGATAA
TTATTATCATTTGCGGGTCCTTTCCGGCGATCCGCCTTGTTACGGGGCGGCGACCTCGCGGGTTTTCGCT
ATTTATGAAAATTTTCCGGTTTAAGGCGTTTCCGTTCTTCTTCGTCATAACTTAATGTTTTTATTTAAAA
TACCCTCTGAAAAGAAAGGAAACGACAGGTGCTGAAAGCGAGCTTTTTGGCCTCTGTCGTTTCCTTTCTC
TGTTTTTGTCCGTGGAATGAACAATGGAAGTCAACAAAAAGCAGCTGGCTGACATTTTCGGTGCGAGTAT
CCGTACCATTCAGAACTGGCAGGAACAGGGAATGCCCGTTCTGCGAGGCGGTGGCAAGGGTAATGAGGTG
CTTTATGACTCTGCCGCCGTCATAAAATGGTATGCCGAAAGGGATGCTGAAATTGAGAACGAAAAGCTGC
GCCGGGAGGTTGAAGAACTGCGGCAGGCCAGCGAGGCAGATCTAGCGTGGACTCAAGGCTCTCGCGAATG
GCTCGCGTTGGAAACTTTCATTGACACTTGAGGGGCACCGCAGGGAAATTCTCGTCCTTGCGAGAACCGG
CTATGTCGTGCTGCGCATCGAGCCTGCGCCCTTGGCTTGTCTCGCCCCTCTCCGCGTCGCTACGGGGCTT
CCAGCGCCTTTCCGACGCTCACCGGGCTGGTTGCCCTCGCCGCTGGGCTGGCGGCCGTCTATGGCCCTGC
AAACGCGCCAGAAACGCCGTCGAAGCCGTGTGCGAGACACCGCGGCCGCCGGCGTTGTGGATACCTCGCG
GAAAACTTGGCCCTCACTGACAGATGAGGGGCGGACGTTGACACTTGAGGGGCCGACTCACCCGGCGCGG
CGTTGACAGATGAGGGGCAGGCTCGATTTCGGCCGGCGACGTGGAGCTGGCCAGCCTCGCAAATCGGCGA
AAACGCCTGATTTTACGCGAGTTTCCCACAGATGATGTGGACAAGCCTGGGGATAAGTGCCCTGCGGTAT
TGACACTTGAGGGGCGCGACTACTGACAGATGAGGGGCGCGATCCTTGACACTTGAGGGGCAGAGTGCTG
ACAGATGAGGGGCGCACCTATTGACATTTGAGGGGCTGTCCACAGGCAGAAAATCCAGCATTTGCAAGGG
TTTCCGCCCGTTTTTCGGCCACCGCTAACCTGTCTTTTAACCTGCTTTTAAACCAATATTTATAAACCTT
GTTTTTAACCAGGGCTGCGCCCTGTGCGCGTGACCGCGCACGCCGAAGGGGGGTGCCCCCCCTTCTCGAA
CCCTCCCGGCCCGCTAACGCGGGCCTCCCATCCCCCCAGGGGCTGCGCCCCTCGGCCGCGAACGGCCTCA
CCCCAAAAATGGCAGCGCTGGCAGTCCTTGCCATTGCCGGGATCGGGGCAGTAACGGGATGGGCGATCAG
CCCGAGCGCGACGCCCGGAAGCATTGACGTGCCGCAGGTGCTGGCATCGACATTCAGCGACCAGGTGCCG
GGCAGTGAGGGCGGCGGCCTGGGTGGCGGCCTGCCCTTCACTTCGGCCGTCGGGGCATTCACGGACTTCA
TGGCGGGGCCGGCAATTTTTACCTTGGGCATTCTTGGCATAGTGGTCGCGGGTGCCGTGCTCGTGTTCGG
GGCGATCGGTGCGGGCCTCTTCGCTATTACGCCAGCTGGCGAAAGGGGGATGTGCTGCAAGGCGATTAAG
TTGGGTAACGCCAGGGTTTTCCCAGTCACGACGTTGTAAAACGACGGCCAGTGCCAAGCTTGGCTGCA
Features (pLannotate 1.2.2; 35 found; start..end, strand, type, name):
     70..948     -  CDS            araC: L-arabinose regulatory protein; araC
    975..1259    +  promoter       araBAD promoter: araBAD; promoter of the L-arabinose operon of E. coli; the araC regulatory gene is transcribed in the opposite direction (Guzman et al., 1995)
   1280..1312    +  misc_feature   MCS (fragment): pUC18/19 multiple cloning site
   1328..2437    +  CDS            dgcC: DGCC_ECOLI - Also known as adrA, yaiC. Experimental evidence at protein level: Swiss-Prot protein existence level 1. A probable diguanylate cyclase. The last member of a cascade of expressed proteins, its expression requires DgcM. DgcC production induces biosynthesis of cellulose in some E.coli isolates, but not in K12 strains. Cyclic-di-GMP is a second messenger which controls cell surface-associated traits in bacteria. From Escherichia coli (strain K12).
   2438..2455    +  CDS            capTEV™ (fragment): composite tag for in vivo biotinylation, TEV protease cleavage, and 6xHis tagging
   2553..2668    +  ncRNA          5S rRNA: Accession: RF00001 - 5S ribosomal RNA
   2672..2758    +  terminator     rrnB T1 terminator: Escherichia coli rrnB; transcription terminator T1 from the E. coli rrnB gene
   2850..2877    +  terminator     rrnB T2 terminator: transcription terminator T2 from the E. coli rrnB gene
   2896..2987    +  promoter       AmpR promoter: bla
   2988..3072    +  CDS            AmpR (fragment): β-lactamase; bla; confers resistance to ampicillin, carbenicillin, and related antibiotics
   3132..3154    -  protein_bind   lac operator (fragment): The lac repressor binds to the lac operator to inhibit transcription in E. coli. This inhibition can be relieved by adding lactose or isopropyl-β-D-thiogalactopyranoside (IPTG). lac repressor encoded by lacI
   3158..3188    -  promoter       lac promoter: promoter for the E. coli lac operon
   3203..3224    -  protein_bind   CAP binding site: CAP binding activates transcription in the presence of cAMP. E. coli catabolite activator protein
   3237..3322    -  CDS            lacI (fragment): lac repressor; lacI; The lac repressor binds to the lac operator to inhibit transcription in E. coli. This inhibition can be relieved by adding lactose or isopropyl-β-D-thiogalactopyranoside (IPTG).
   3323..3898    +  CDS            klaC (fragment): KLAC_ECOLX - Also known as telB. Protein predicted: Swiss-Prot protein existence level 4. Belongs to the kla operon, which is associated with cryptic tellurite resistance, and IncW plasmid fertility inhibition. From Escherichia coli.
   4075..4377    +  CDS            trfB: KORA2_ECOLX - Also known as korA. Experimental evidence at protein level: Swiss-Prot protein existence level 1. In conjunction with KorB, inhibits the transcription of kilA, trfA and korAB operons. In conjunction with KorC is responsible for the negative control of kilC and kilE operons. From Escherichia coli.
   5153..6226    +  CDS            korB: KORB2_ECOLX - Experimental evidence at protein level: Swiss-Prot protein existence level 1. In conjunction with KorA, inhibits the transcription of the kilA, trfA and korAB operons. Is also involved in the negative control of the kilB operon. From Escherichia coli.
   8986..10329   +  CDS            traN: TRAN4_ECOLX - Protein predicted: Swiss-Prot protein existence level 4. From Escherichia coli.
  10388..10822   -  CDS            traM: TRAM4_ECOLX - Experimental evidence at protein level: Swiss-Prot protein existence level 1. From Escherichia coli.
  10822..11544   -  CDS            traL: TRAL4_ECOLX - Experimental evidence at protein level: Swiss-Prot protein existence level 1. From Escherichia coli.
  11547..11948   -  CDS            traK: TRAK4_ECOLX - Experimental evidence at protein level: Swiss-Prot protein existence level 1. From Escherichia coli.
  12174..12283   +  oriT           oriT: incP origin of transfer
  12316..12687   +  CDS            traJ: oriT-recognizing protein; traJ
  12725..12817   +  CDS            traI (fragment): TRAI6_ECOLX - Experimental evidence at protein level: Swiss-Prot protein existence level 1. The initiation process of transfer DNA synthesis requires the interaction of at least three plasmid-specific components (TraH, I, and J) at the transfer origin resulting in the assembly of a specialised nucleoprotein complex - the relaxosome. Site- and strand-specific cleavage at the transfer origin is dependent on TraI and TraJ. From Escherichia coli.
  12814..13125   -  CDS            trbE (fragment): TRBE_RHIRD - Protein inferred from homology: Swiss-Prot protein existence level 3. From Rhizobium radiobacter (Agrobacterium tumefaciens) (Agrobacterium radiobacter).
  15230..15316   -  CDS            trfB (fragment): KORA1_ECOLX - Also known as korA. Protein predicted: Swiss-Prot protein existence level 4. In conjunction with KorB, inhibits the transcription of kilA, trfA and korAB operons. In conjunction with KorC is responsible for the negative control of kilC and kilE operons. From Escherichia coli.
  16097..17245   +  CDS            trfA: trans-acting replication protein that binds to and activates oriV
  17265..17384   +  CDS            tetR (fragment): TETR1_ECOLX - Experimental evidence at protein level: Swiss-Prot protein existence level 1. TetR is the repressor of the tetracycline resistance element; its N-terminal region forms a helix-turn-helix structure and binds DNA. Binding of tetracycline to TetR reduces the repressor affinity for the tetracycline resistance gene (tetA) promoter operator sites. From Escherichia coli.
  18517..19716   -  CDS            TcR: tetracycline efflux protein; tetA; confers resistance to tetracycline
  19822..20472   +  CDS            TetR: tetracycline resistance regulatory protein; tetR
  22046..22290   -  misc_feature   cos (fragment): lambda cos site; allows packaging into phage lambda particles
  22285..22515   +  CDS            Nu1 (fragment): TERS_LAMBD - Experimental evidence at protein level: Swiss-Prot protein existence level 1. The small subunit is responsible for the binding to multiple recognition elements within the packaging initiation site cos (PubMed:15755448, PubMed:16618107, PubMed:2989542). The terminase lies at a unique vertex of the procapsid and is composed of two subunits, a small terminase subunit involved in viral DNA recognition (binding to packaging sequence cos), and a large terminase subunit possessing endonucleolytic, ATPase and helicase activities (DNA maturation and packaging) (Probable). The terminase bin
  22695..23326   +  rep_origin     oriV: incP origin of replication
  23390..23662   +  CDS            klaC (fragment): KLAC_ECOLX - Also known as telB. Protein predicted: Swiss-Prot protein existence level 4. Belongs to the kla operon, which is associated with cryptic tellurite resistance, and IncW plasmid fertility inhibition. From Escherichia coli.
  23661..23784   -  CDS            lacZα (fragment): LacZα fragment of β-galactosidase; lacZ fragment
