[The description below was written by a language model from this plasmid's Addgene catalogue record and pLannotate feature annotations shown in this document.]
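Description:
pWJB9 is a low-copy, broad-host-range bacterial expression plasmid that places an arabinose-inducible adrA cassette in a modified pLAFR3 cosmid. The catalogue fields list pBAD30 as the backbone and give a total size of about 6 kb, but the sequenced record is about 23.8 kb and its annotation matches an IncP (RK2-derived) cosmid rather than pBAD30. The pBAD30 entry therefore seems to describe the source of the expression cassette, which was amplified with its flanking regulatory regions and inserted as a PstI fragment. Replication depends on oriV together with the trfA initiator. The korA/korB regulators, an incP oriT with traJ and neighbouring tra genes for conjugal mobilisation, and a lambda cos site for phage packaging are also present. Selection is by tetracycline through tetA/tetR; only a short, truncated piece of the ampicillin resistance gene was carried over from pBAD30. The nalidixic acid resistance listed as a marker most likely refers to the Salmonella source strain, since no such gene is annotated on the plasmid.

The payload consists of the divergently transcribed araC regulator and the araBAD (PBAD) promoter driving adrA (also called yaiC or dgcC) from Salmonella typhimurium ATCC14028, fused to a C-terminal 8xHis tag and followed by the rrnB T1 and T2 terminators. AdrA is a GGDEF-domain diguanylate cyclase that synthesises the second messenger cyclic di-GMP, which promotes cellulose production and sessile, biofilm-type behaviour. The construct thus allows titratable, arabinose-dependent AdrA expression from a transferable low-copy replicon, suitable for manipulating cyclic di-GMP levels in Salmonella and potentially other Gram-negative hosts, with the His tag available for detection or purification.
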