Addgene plasmid #126650: pWJB9
Purpose: Expresses AdrA from a modified pLAFR3
Depositing lab: Ute Romling. Depositing organization: Karolinska Institutet. Publication: GGDEF and EAL domains inversely regulate cyclic di-GMP levels and transition from sessility to motility. Simm R, Morr M, Kader A, Nimtz M, Romling U. Mol Microbiol. 2004 Aug;53(4):1123-34. doi: 10.1111/j.1365-2958.2004.04206.x. PubMed 15306016.
Backbone
  Vector backbone: pBAD30
  Backbone manufacturer: Guzman et al, J Bacteriol, 1995, 177(14):4121-30
  Backbone size w/o insert (bp): 4919
  Total vector size (bp): 6070
  Vector type: Bacterial Expression
  Selectable markers: Nalidixic acid resistance
Growth in bacteria
  Bacterial resistance: Tetracycline, 10 μg/mL
  Growth temperature: 37°C
  Growth strain: DH5alpha
  Growth instructions: optional other temperatures
  Copy number: Low Copy
Gene/Insert
  Gene/Insert name: adrA-8xHis/AdrA-8xHis including flanking promoter regions from pBAD30 (alt name: yaiC)
  Species: Salmonella typhimurium ATCC14028 Nal resistant
  Insert size (bp): 1151
  GenBank ID: EMBL:ACY86975.1
  Promoter: PBAD
  Tag / fusion protein: 8xHis (C terminal on insert)
  Cloning method: Restriction Enzyme; 5′ cloning site PstI (not destroyed); 3′ cloning site PstI (not destroyed)
  Sequencing primers: 5′ cloning primer: ACCCTGCAGGACGAAGCAGGGATTCTGCA; 3′ cloning primer: ACCCTGCAGCCAGCGTTTCTGGGTGAGCA
Terms and licenses: Academic/Nonprofit Terms; Industry Terms: Not Available to Industry
How to cite: pWJB9 was a gift from Ute Romling (Addgene plasmid # 126650 ; http://n2t.net/addgene:126650 ; RRID:Addgene_126650)
